Addgene plasmid #101372: pDD2029
Purpose: Name: pBluescript-LANApiΔTATA. LANApi TATA box mutation in pBluescript-LANApi,K14 (pDD2000).
Depositing lab: Dirk Dittmer. Depositing organization: University of North Carolina at Chapel Hill. Publication: Quantitative analysis of the bidirectional viral G-protein-coupled receptor and lytic latency-associated nuclear antigen promoter of Kaposi's sarcoma-associated herpesvirus. Hilton IB, Dittmer DP. J Virol. 2012 Sep;86(18):9683-95. doi: 10.1128/JVI.00881-12. Epub 2012 Jun 27. PubMed 22740392.
Backbone
  Vector backbone: pBluescript II (KS+)
  Backbone manufacturer: Stratagene
  Backbone size w/o insert (bp): 7150
  Vector type: Unspecified
Growth in bacteria
  Bacterial resistance: Ampicillin, 100 μg/mL
  Growth temperature: 37°C
  Growth strain: DH5alpha
  Copy number: Unknown
Gene/Insert
  Gene/Insert name: LANApi TATA box mutation in pBluescript-LANApi,K14 (pDD2000).
  Species: KSHV (viral)
  Mutation: LANApi TATA box mutation in pBluescript-LANApi,K14 (pDD2000).
Terms and licenses: Academic/Nonprofit Terms; Industry Terms: Not Available to Industry
Depositor comments: Addgene's sequencing found Y108H and G360D mutations in CBG68luc. These mutations are not known to affect plasmid function.
How to cite: pDD2029 was a gift from Dirk Dittmer (Addgene plasmid # 101372 ; http://n2t.net/addgene:101372 ; RRID:Addgene_101372)
