[The description below was written by a language model from this plasmid's Addgene catalogue record and pLannotate feature annotations shown in this document.]
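Description:
pDD2029 (pBluescript-LANApiΔTATA) is a dual-luciferase promoter reporter plasmid built on the pBluescript II KS(+) cloning backbone. It is derived from the parental construct pDD2000 (pBluescript-LANApi,K14) and differs from it by a mutation of the TATA box of LANApi, the lytic (inducible) promoter of the latency-associated nuclear antigen of Kaposi's sarcoma-associated herpesvirus (KSHV). The plasmid is maintained in E. coli through the high-copy ColE1/pUC origin and selected with ampicillin via the β-lactamase gene. The backbone also retains the f1 origin, the T7 and T3 phage promoters, remnants of the lac promoter/operator and lacZα, and pieces of the split multiple cloning site.

The payload is a divergent reporter arrangement. Two human codon-optimized click beetle luciferases, red-emitting CBRluc and green-emitting CBG68luc, are oriented back to back and read outward from a central unannotated region of a few hundred base pairs. Each is terminated by its own SV40 polyadenylation signal, with small flanking SV40 large T antigen fragments that probably came along with the poly(A) cassettes. The central region presumably holds the KSHV bidirectional promoter segment that drives LANApi in one direction and K14/viral G-protein-coupled receptor transcription in the other. However, the feature table does not annotate it, and the record does not say which luciferase reports which direction. Because the two enzymes emit distinguishable colours, activity in both directions can be measured from one template. This allows testing of how loss of the LANApi TATA box affects each arm of the promoter. Repository sequencing found two amino acid substitutions in CBG68luc (Y108H and G360D), which are not known to affect function.
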