Features (pLannotate 1.2.2; 20 found; start..end, strand, type, name):
      1..122     +  polyA_signal   SV40 poly(A) signal: SV40 polyadenylation signal
    165..1793    -  CDS            CBRluc: red-emitting variant of click beetle luciferase human codon-optimized
   1850..1871    +  misc_feature   MCS (fragment): pBluescript multiple cloning site
   2206..3834    +  CDS            CBG68luc: green-emitting variant of click beetle luciferase human codon-optimized
   3891..4012    -  polyA_signal   SV40 poly(A) signal: SV40 polyadenylation signal
   4035..4103    -  CDS            large T antigen (fragment): large T antigen from SV40 (simian virus 40)
   4118..4146    +  misc_feature   MCS (fragment): pBluescript multiple cloning site
   4158..4176    -  promoter       T3 promoter: promoter for bacteriophage T3 RNA polymerase
   4221..4237    -  protein_bind   lac operator: The lac repressor binds to the lac operator to inhibit transcription in E. coli. This inhibition can be relieved by adding lactose or isopropyl-β-D-thiogalactopyranoside (IPTG). lac repressor encoded by lacI
   4245..4275    -  promoter       lac promoter: promoter for the E. coli lac operon
   4290..4311    -  protein_bind   CAP binding site: CAP binding activates transcription in the presence of cAMP. E. coli catabolite activator protein
   4324..4416    -  CDS            lacI (fragment): lac repressor; lacI; The lac repressor binds to the lac operator to inhibit transcription in E. coli. This inhibition can be relieved by adding lactose or isopropyl-β-D-thiogalactopyranoside (IPTG).
   4599..5187    -  rep_origin     ori: high-copy-number ColE1/pMB1/pBR322/pUC origin of replication
   5358..6218    -  CDS            AmpR: β-lactamase; bla; confers resistance to ampicillin, carbenicillin, and related antibiotics
   6219..6323    -  promoter       AmpR promoter: bla
   6350..6778    +  rep_origin     f1 ori (sequence partly withheld): f1 bacteriophage origin of replication; arrow indicates direction of (+) strand synthesis
   6809..6966    -  CDS            lacZα (fragment): LacZα fragment of β-galactosidase; lacZ fragment
   6969..6987    +  promoter       T7 promoter: promoter for bacteriophage T7 RNA polymerase
   6996..7041    +  misc_feature   MCS (fragment): pBluescript multiple cloning site
   7056..7124    +  CDS            large T antigen (fragment): large T antigen from SV40 (simian virus 40)
>Addgene plasmid #101372 | pDD2029 | addgene full sequence | sequence record 194527 | Addgene NGS Result
AACTTGTTTATTGCAGCTTATAATGGTTACAAATAAAGCAATAGCATCACAAATTTCACAAATAAAGCAT
TTTTTTCACTGCATTCTAGTTGTGGTTTGTCCAAACTCATCAATGTATCTTATCATGTCTGCTCGAAGCG
GCCGGCCGCCCCGACTCTAGATTACTAACCGCCGGCCTTCACCAACAATTGTTTCAACAGCTCCTTGCGG
GTAATTTTGCCTGTTACGTTACGAGGGATGGAGTCAACAAAACGCACGCCGCCACGCAAGTACTTAGTAT
GGCTCACACGTTCAGCCAGGTAATCATACACTTCTTTGGCGGTAATTTCTGTACCAGGCTGCTTGACAAC
GAAAGCAGAAGGCAGTTCGCCGGCCTCCAGATCAGGAATGCCGACCACAGCGACATCGCGAATGCATGGA
TTTTTCAACAGAATCTCCTCCAACTCAGCTGGAGCAACCTGGCTACCCTTGTATTTGATCAGCTCCTTGT
AACGATCCACGACGTAAAAATGCTCATCTTCGTCGTAATATCCAAAATCACCAGAATGCAACCAGCCGTC
GTCGTCGATGGCCTCCTTGGTAGCTTCAACGTTATTGACATAACCCTTGCTCACCATAGGGCCTTTGATA
CACAGCTCGCCCACTTGGTTCGGGCCCAAAGCCTTACCAGTTTCGCGATCAGCGATCTTAGCAGCCATGA
GTGGAGTGACACGGCCCAAAGAGCCGCTCTTAAACTCATCCCCGAGAGTCTGGATAATCGCACTGGTAGA
TTCGGTGAGGCCGAAGCCACAACGAATCCCTGGAAGATTCAAGCGTTTGGCGGCCACTTCAGCGACCTCC
TTAGCCAGTGGAGCGGCACCGCAACACAATTCACGCAGTGAAGACAAGTCGTACTTGTCCACGAGTGGGC
TCTTAGACAAAAACAGGATCACGCTAGGCACGTTGATGACACTGCGGACTTCATAATCTTGGATGGCTTT
CAAGAAAGCCTCCTGATCAAAACGGCGGAACATAATCACGCGGAGACCGACCATAAAGTAACCCAAAGTA
ATATGAAAGCCGAAAGCATGGAAGAAAGGCAAGTAGACCAAGACGGTGACACCAGGAATCAGCTGAGTGC
CGTAGCGTGGATCGAGAGCATGGATCAGACGCACGCAAATGTTTTGATGGGTCTGCATGACTCCCTTTGG
GAGTCCAGTAGTACCGCTGCTACACAGAATGGCTGCAACTTGTTCCACAGGGTCGAAGTGGAGTGGTTTA
AAGTTTGCGATGTTGCCGTCTGAATAGCGAGAGATGAAATTAGGCAAAGATTCGCAACCGTGAATATTCT
CCACAGTGTCCAAGATGATGATACGCTTAATAAAGTTGGTGCGGCTTTGGACTTCCAGGACTTTGTTCAG
AATATTCTTAGTGGTGAAGACAATCTGTGGCTTAGAGATACCCATGACTTTACACAGTTCGTCGGGAATG
TAGCTCTCGTTGACTGGAGCCACGATCATACCGATATACCATGCGGCGATGACTGGAATGAAGAAACGGG
TATCGTTTTCAGCACAGATACTAACGACGTCGTTCATCTTGTAGCCACAATTGTGGAGGGACTGAGCCAG
CAAGACGGTTGCCTCAAAAAACTCCTTGTAGCTCAAAGATTCATCGCCGACCACATCGACCAAGGCTTGA
GGCAAATGAGAGTGCTTGCGGAGAGCACGAAACAGCATTTCGCCGGCAGTCAAATCCTCCAAAGGATGGA
GAGGCTCAGGGCCATAGATGACATTTTTCTCACGCTTTACCATGGTGGCTTTACCAACAGTACCGGAATG
CCAAGCTTACTTAGATCGCAGATCTCGAGCCCGGGCTGCAGGAATTCGATAGGCAGCTGCGCCACGAAGC
AGTCACGTCCCCAAGAGCAGCAGCTTGGTCCGGCTGACTTATAAACAGTGAGTAGCGCCCGCCCACTTGT
TTCGGGCGGCCCGTAAGGCACCCTTATCTTTGAAATGCTATAAGATGTGTGGGAAATAGTAATACCAGGT
GTACATGATTTGTGTTAAGGTGTGTGGTGGTTTTCGAAAAACATGGGTTATTGGCCGTTTCTGTTTCTCA
CGCCCGGATGACGTCTCTGGACTTGCCTAGGTAGCATCCATGGCAACGCAAGGCCAGCAAACCCACTATC
AAGCTTGGCATTCCGGTACTGTTGGTAAAGCCACCATGGTGAAACGCGAAAAGAACGTGATCTACGGCCC
AGAACCACTGCATCCACTGGAAGACCTCACCGCTGGTGAGATGCTCTTCCGAGCACTGCGTAAACATAGT
CACCTCCCTCAAGCACTCGTGGACGTCGTGGGAGACGAGAGCCTCTCCTACAAAGAATTTTTCGAAGCTA
CTGTGCTGTTGGCCCAAAGCCTCCATAATTGTGGGTACAAAATGAACGATGTGGTGAGCATTTGTGCTGA
GAATAACACTCGCTTCTTTATTCCTGTAATCGCTGCTTGGTACATCGGCATGATTGTCGCCCCTGTGAAT
GAATCTCACATCCCAGATGAGCTGTGTAAGGTTATGGGTATTAGCAAACCTCAAATCGTCTTTACTACCA
AAAACATCTTGAATAAGGTCTTGGAAGTCCAGTCTCGTACTAACTTCATCAAACGCATCATTATTCTGGA
TACCGTCGAAAACATCCACGGCTGTGAGAGCCTCCCTAACTTCATCTCTCGTTACAGCGATGGTAATATC
GCTAATTTCAAGCCCTTGCATTTTGATCCAGTCGAGCAAGTGGCCGCTATTTTGTGCTCCTCCGGCACCA
CTGGTTTGCCTAAAGGTGTCATGCAGACTCACCAGAATATCTGTGTGCGTTTGATCCACGCTCTCGACCC
TCGTGTGGGTACTCAATTGATCCCTGGCGTGACTGTGCTGGTGTATCTGCCTTTCTTTCACGCCTTTGGT
TTCTCTATTACCCTGGGCTATTTCATGGTCGGCTTGCGTGTCATCATGTTTCGTCGCTTCGACCAAGAAG
CCTTCTTGAAGGCTATTCAAGACTACGAGGTGCGTTCCGTGATCAACGTCCCTTCAGTCATTTTGTTCCT
GAGCAAATCTCCTTTGGTTGACAAGTATGATCTGAGCAGCTTGCGTGAGCTGTGCTGTGGCGCGGCTCCT
TTGGCCAAAGAAGTGGCCGAGGTCGCTGCTAAGCGTCTGAACCTCCCTGGTATCCGCTGCGGTTTTGGTT
TGACTGAGAGCACTTCTGCTAACATCCATAGCTTGCGAGACGAGTTTAAGTCTGGTAGCCTGGATCGCGT
GACTCCTCTTATGGCTGCAAAGATCGCCGACCGTGAGACCGGCAAAGCACTGGGCCCAAATCAAGTCGGT
GAATTGTGTATTAAGGGCCCTATGGTCTCTAAAGGCTACGTGAACAATGTGGAGGCCACTAAAGAAGCCA
TTGATGATGATGGCTGGCTCCATAGCGGCGACTTCGGCTACTATGATGAGGACGAACACTTCTATGTGGT
CGATCGCTACAAAGAATTGATTAAGTACAAAGGCTCTCAAGTCGCACCAGCCGAACTGGAAGAAATTTTG
CTGAAGAACCCTTGTATCCGCGACGTGGCCGTCGTGGGTATCCCAGACTTGGAAGCTGGCGAGTTGCCTA
GCGCCTTTGTGGTGAAACAACCCGGCAAGGAGATCACTGCTAAGGAGGTCTACGACTATTTGGCCGAGCG
CGTGTCTCACACCAAATATCTGCGTGGCGGCGTCCGCTTCGTCGATTCTATTCCACGCAACGTTACCGGT
AAGATCACTCGTAAAGAGTTGCTGAAGCAACTCCTCGAAAAAGCTGGCGGCTAGTAAAGTCTTCATGATT
ATCTAGAGTCGGGGCGGCCGGCCGCTTCGAGCAGACATGATAAGATACATTGATGAGTTTGGACAAACCA
CAACTAGAATGCAGTGAAAAAAATGCTTTATTTGTGAAATTTGTGATGCTATTGCTTTATTTGTAACCAT
TATAAGCTGCAATAAACAAGTTAACAACAACAATTGCATTCATTTTATGTTTCAGGTTCAGGGGGAGGTG
TGGGAGGTTTTTTAAAGCAAGTAAAACCTCTACAAATGTGGTAAAATCGATAAGGATCCGTCGACCTCGA
GGGGGGGCCCGGTACCAGCTTTTGTTCCCTTTAGTGAGGGTTAATTTCGAGCTTGGCGTAATCATGGTCA
TAGCTGTTTCCTGTGTGAAATTGTTATCCGCTCACAATTCCACACAACATACGAGCCGGAAGCATAAAGT
GTAAAGCCTGGGGTGCCTAATGAGTGAGCTAACTCACATTAATTGCGTTGCGCTCACTGCCCGCTTTCCA
GTCGGGAAACCTGTCGTGCCAGCTGCATTAATGAATCGGCCAACGCGCGGGGAGAGGCGGTTTGCGTATT
GGGCGCTCTTCCGCTTCCTCGCTCACTGACTCGCTGCGCTCGGTCGTTCGGCTGCGGCGAGCGGTATCAG
CTCACTCAAAGGCGGTAATACGGTTATCCACAGAATCAGGGGATAACGCAGGAAAGAACATGTGAGCAAA
AGGCCAGCAAAAGGCCAGGAACCGTAAAAAGGCCGCGTTGCTGGCGTTTTTCCATAGGCTCCGCCCCCCT
GACGAGCATCACAAAAATCGACGCTCAAGTCAGAGGTGGCGAAACCCGACAGGACTATAAAGATACCAGG
CGTTTCCCCCTGGAAGCTCCCTCGTGCGCTCTCCTGTTCCGACCCTGCCGCTTACCGGATACCTGTCCGC
CTTTCTCCCTTCGGGAAGCGTGGCGCTTTCTCATAGCTCACGCTGTAGGTATCTCAGTTCGGTGTAGGTC
GTTCGCTCCAAGCTGGGCTGTGTGCACGAACCCCCCGTTCAGCCCGACCGCTGCGCCTTATCCGGTAACT
ATCGTCTTGAGTCCAACCCGGTAAGACACGACTTATCGCCACTGGCAGCAGCCACTGGTAACAGGATTAG
CAGAGCGAGGTATGTAGGCGGTGCTACAGAGTTCTTGAAGTGGTGGCCTAACTACGGCTACACTAGAAGA
ACAGTATTTGGTATCTGCGCTCTGCTGAAGCCAGTTACCTTCGGAAAAAGAGTTGGTAGCTCTTGATCCG
GCAAACAAACCACCGCTGGTAGCGGTGGTTTTTTTGTTTGCAAGCAGCAGATTACGCGCAGAAAAAAAGG
ATCTCAAGAAGATCCTTTGATCTTTTCTACGGGGTCTGACGCTCAGTGGAACGAAAACTCACGTTAAGGG
ATTTTGGTCATGAGATTATCAAAAAGGATCTTCACCTAGATCCTTTTAAATTAAAAATGAAGTTTTAAAT
CAATCTAAAGTATATATGAGTAAACTTGGTCTGACAGTTACCAATGCTTAATCAGTGAGGCACCTATCTC
AGCGATCTGTCTATTTCGTTCATCCATAGTTGCCTGACTCCCCGTCGTGTAGATAACTACGATACGGGAG
GGCTTACCATCTGGCCCCAGTGCTGCAATGATACCGCGAGACCCACGCTCACCGGCTCCAGATTTATCAG
CAATAAACCAGCCAGCCGGAAGGGCCGAGCGCAGAAGTGGTCCTGCAACTTTATCCGCCTCCATCCAGTC
TATTAATTGTTGCCGGGAAGCTAGAGTAAGTAGTTCGCCAGTTAATAGTTTGCGCAACGTTGTTGCCATT
GCTACAGGCATCGTGGTGTCACGCTCGTCGTTTGGTATGGCTTCATTCAGCTCCGGTTCCCAACGATCAA
GGCGAGTTACATGATCCCCCATGTTGTGCAAAAAAGCGGTTAGCTCCTTCGGTCCTCCGATCGTTGTCAG
AAGTAAGTTGGCCGCAGTGTTATCACTCATGGTTATGGCAGCACTGCATAATTCTCTTACTGTCATGCCA
TCCGTAAGATGCTTTTCTGTGACTGGTGAGTACTCAACCAAGTCATTCTGAGAATAGTGTATGCGGCGAC
CGAGTTGCTCTTGCCCGGCGTCAATACGGGATAATACCGCGCCACATAGCAGAACTTTAAAAGTGCTCAT
CATTGGAAAACGTTCTTCGGGGCGAAAACTCTCAAGGATCTTACCGCTGTTGAGATCCAGTTCGATGTAA
CCCACTCGTGCACCCAACTGATCTTCAGCATCTTTTACTTTCACCAGCGTTTCTGGGTGAGCAAAAACAG
GAAGGCAAAATGCCGCAAAAAAGGGAATAAGGGCGACACGGAAATGTTGAATACTCATACTCTTCCTTTT
TCAATATTATTGAAGCATTTATCAGGGTTATTGTCTCATGAGCGGATACATATTTGAATGTATTTAGAAA
AATAAACAAATAGGGGTTCCGCGCACATTTCCCCGAAAAGTGCCACCTG
[124 nt withheld, positions 6350-6473]
C
[91 nt withheld, positions 6475-6565]
A
[49 nt withheld, positions 6567-6615]
CCTTTGACGTTGGAGTCCACGTTCTTT
[37 nt withheld, positions 6643-6679]
ACCCTATCTCGGTCTATTCTTTTGATTTATAAGGGATTTTGCCGATTTCGGCCTATTGGTTAAAAAATGA
GCTGATTTAACAAAAATTTAACGCGAATTTTAACAAAATGTTAACGCTTACAATTTCCATTCGCCATTCA
GGCTGCGCAACTGTTGGGAAGGGCGATCGGTGCGGGCCTCTTCGCTATTACGCCAGCTGGCGAAAGGGGG
ATGTGCTGCAAGGCGATTAAGTTGGGTAACGCCAGGGTTTTCCCAGTCACGACGTTGTAAAACGACGGCC
AGTGAATTGTAATACGACTCACTATAGGGCGAATTGGAGCTCCACCGCGGTGGCGGCCGCTCTAGAACTA
GTGGATCCCCCGATCCTTATCGATTTTACCACATTTGTAGAGGTTTTACTTGCTTTAAAAAACCTCCCAC
ACCTCCCCCTGAACCTGAAACATAAAATGAATGCAATTGTTGTTGTT
